>Addgene plasmid #178991 | pBBK07 pCAS-Tyr-[gRNA: BsaI GFP dropout] (LEU2,AmpR) | addgene full sequence | sequence record 360676 | Addgene NGS Result
CGAAGCATCTGTGCTTCATTTTGTAGAACAAAAATGCAACGCGAGAGCGCTAATTTTTCAAACAAAGAAT
CTGAGCTGCATTTTTACAGAACAGAAATGCAACGCGAAAGCGCTATTTTACCAACGAAGAATCTGTGCTT
CATTTTTGTAAAACAAAAATGCAACGCGAGAGCGCTAATTTTTCAAACAAAGAATCTGAGCTGCATTTTT
ACAGAACAGAAATGCAACGCGAGAGCGCTATTTTACCAACAAAGAATCTATACTTCTTTTTTGTTCTACA
AAAATGCATCCCGAGAGCGCTATTTTTCTAACAAAGCATCTTAGATTACTTTTTTTCTCCTTTGTGCGCT
CTATAATGCAGTCTCTTGATAACTTTTTGCACTGTAGGTCCGTTAAGGTTAGAAGAAGGCTACTTTGGTG
TCTATTTTCTCTTCCATAAAAAAAGCCTGACTCCACTTCCCGCGTTTACTGATTACTAGCGAAGCTGCGG
GTGCATTTTTTCAAGATAAAGGCATCCCCGATTATATTCTATACCGATGTGGATTGCGCATACTTTGTGA
ACAGAAAGTGATAGCGTTGATGATTCTTCATTGGTCAGAAAATTATGAACGGTTTCTTCTATTTTGTCTC
TATATACTACGTATAGGAAATGTTTACATTTTCGTATTGTTTTCGATTCACTCTATGAATAGTTCTTACT
ACAATTTTTTTGTCTAAAGAGTAATACTAGAGATAAACATAAAAAATGTAGAGGTCGAGTTTAGATGCAA
GTTCAAGGAGCGAAAGGTGGATGGGTAGGTTATATAGGGATATAGCACAGAGATATATAGCAAAGAGATA
CTTTTGAGCAATGTTTGTGGAAGCGGTATTCGCAATATTTTAGTAGCCCGTTACAGTCCGGTGCGTTTTT
GGTTTTTTGAAAGTGCGTCTTCAGAGCGCTTTTGGTTTTCAAAAGCGCTCTGAAGTTCCTATACTTTCTA
GAGAATAGGAACTTCGGAATAGGAACTTCAAAGCGTTTCCGAAAACGAGCGCTTCCGAAAATGCAACGCG
AGCTGCGCACATACAGCTCACTGTTCACGTCGCACCTATATCTGCGTGTTGCCTGTATATATATATACAT
GAGAAGAACGGCATAGTGCGTGTTTATGCTTAAATGCGTATATGTGTTATGTAGTATACTCTTTCTTCAA
CAATTAAATACTCTCGGTAGCCAAGTTGGTTTAAGGCGCAAGACTGTAATTTATCACTACGAAATCTTGA
GATCGGGCGTTCGACTCGCCCCCGGGAGAGATGGCCGGCATGGTCCCAGCCTCCTCGCTGGCGCCGGCTG
GGCAACACCTTCGGGTGGCGAATGGGACTCGAGACCGAAAGTGAAACGTGATTTCATGCGTCATTTTGAA
CATTTTGTAAATCTTATTTAATAATGTGTGCGGCAATTCACATTTAATTTATGAATGTTTTCTTAACATC
GCGGCAACTCAAGAAACGGCAGGTTCGGATCTTAGCTACTAGAGAAAGAGGAGAAATACTAGATGCGTAA
AGGCGAAGAGCTGTTCACTGGTGTCGTCCCTATTCTGGTGGAACTGGATGGTGATGTCAACGGTCATAAG
TTTTCCGTGCGTGGCGAGGGTGAAGGTGACGCAACTAATGGTAAACTGACGCTGAAGTTCATCTGTACTA
CTGGTAAACTGCCGGTTCCTTGGCCGACTCTGGTAACGACGCTGACTTATGGTGTTCAGTGCTTTGCTCG
TTATCCGGACCATATGAAGCAGCATGACTTCTTCAAGTCCGCCATGCCGGAAGGCTATGTGCAGGAACGC
ACGATTTCCTTTAAGGATGACGGCACGTACAAAACGCGTGCGGAAGTGAAATTTGAAGGCGATACCCTGG
TAAACCGCATTGAGCTGAAAGGCATTGACTTTAAAGAGGACGGCAATATCCTGGGCCATAAGCTGGAATA
CAATTTTAACAGCCACAATGTTTACATCACCGCCGATAAACAAAAAAATGGCATTAAAGCGAATTTTAAA
ATTCGCCACAACGTGGAGGATGGCAGCGTGCAGCTGGCTGATCACTACCAGCAAAACACTCCAATCGGTG
ATGGTCCTGTTCTGCTGCCAGACAATCACTATCTGAGCACGCAAAGCGTTCTGTCTAAAGATCCGAACGA
GAAACGCGATCATATGGTTCTGCTGGAGTTCGTAACCGCAGCGGGCATCACGCATGGTATGGATGAACTG
TACAAATGACCAGGCATCAAATAAAACGAAAGGCTCAGTCGAAAGACTGGGCCTTTCGTTTTATCTGTTG
TTTGTCGGTGAACGCTCTCTACTAGAGTCACACTGGCTCACCTTCGGGTGGGCCTTTCTGCGTTTATAGG
TCTCCGTTTTAGAGCTAGAAATAGCAAGTTAAAATAAGGCTAGTCCGTTATCAACTTGAAAAAGTGGCAC
CGAGTCGGTGCTTTTTTTATTTTTTGTCACTATTGTTATGTAAAATGCCACCTCTGACAGTATGGAACGC
AAACTTCTGTCTAGTGGATATAGGTCTAGAGATCTGTTTAGCTTGCCTCGTCCCCGCCGGGTCACCCGGC
CAGCGACATGGAGGCCCAGAATACCCTCCTTGACAGTCTTGACGTGCGCAGCTCAGGGGCATGATGTGAC
TGTCGCCCGTACATTTAGCCCATACATCCCCATGTATAATCATTTGCATCCATACATTTTGATGGCCGCA
CGGCGCGAAGCAAAAATTACGGCTCCTCGCTGCAGACCTGCGAGCAGGGAAACGCTCCCCTCACAGACGC
GTTGAATTGTCCCCACGCCGCGCCCCTGTAGAGAAATATAAAAGGTTAGGATTTGCCACTGAGGTTCTTC
TTTCATATACTTCCTTTTAAAATCTTGCTAGGATACAGTTCTCACATCACATCCGAACATAAACAACAAT
GTCTGCCCCTAAGAAGATCGTCGTTTTGCCAGGTGACCACGTTGGTCAAGAAATCACAGCCGAAGCCATT
AAGGTTCTTAAAGCTATTTCTGATGTTCGTTCCAATGTCAAGTTCGATTTCGAAAATCATTTAATTGGTG
GTGCTGCTATCGATGCTACAGGTGTTCCACTTCCAGATGAGGCGCTGGAAGCCTCCAAGAAGGCTGATGC
CGTTTTGTTAGGTGCTGTGGGTGGTCCTAAATGGGGAACCGGTAGTGTTAGACCTGAACAAGGTTTACTA
AAAATCCGTAAAGAACTTCAATTGTACGCCAACTTAAGACCATGTAACTTTGCATCCGACTCTCTTTTAG
ACTTATCTCCAATCAAGCCACAATTTGCTAAAGGTACTGACTTCGTTGTTGTCAGAGAATTAGTGGGAGG
TATTTACTTTGGTAAGAGAAAGGAGGACGATGGTGATGGTGTCGCTTGGGATAGTGAACAATACACCGTT
CCAGAAGTGCAAAGAATCACAAGAATGGCCGCTTTCATGGCCCTACAACATGAGCCACCATTGCCTATTT
GGTCCTTGGATAAAGCTAATGTTTTGGCCTCTTCAAGATTATGGAGAAAAACTGTGGAGGAAACCATCAA
GAACGAATTTCCTACATTGAAGGTTCAACATCAATTGATTGATTCTGCCGCCATGATCCTAGTTAAGAAC
CCAACCCACCTAAATGGTATTATAATCACCAGCAACATGTTTGGTGATATCATCTCCGATGAAGCCTCCG
TTATCCCAGGTTCCTTGGGTTTGTTGCCATCTGCGTCCTTGGCCTCTTTGCCAGACAAGAACACCGCATT
TGGTTTGTACGAACCATGCCACGGTTCTGCTCCAGATTTGCCAAAGAATAAGGTCAACCCTATCGCCACT
ATCTTGTCTGCTGCAATGATGTTGAAATTGTCATTGAACTTGCCTGAAGAAGGTAAGGCCATTGAAGATG
CAGTTAAAAAGGTTTTGGATGCAGGTATCAGAACTGGTGATTTAGGTGGTTCCAACAGTACCACCGAAGT
CGGTGATGCTGTCGCCGAAGAAGTTAAGAAAATCCTTGCTTAATCAGTACTGACAATAAAAAGATTCTTG
TTTTCAAGAACTTGTCATTTGTATAGTTTTTTTATATTGTAGTTGTTCTATTTTAATCAAATGTTAGCGT
GATTTATATTTTTTTTCGCCTCGACATCATCTGCCCAGATGCGAAGTTAAGTGCGCAGAAAGTAATATCA
TGCGTCAATCGTATGTGAATGCTGGTCGCTATACTGCTGTCGATTCGATACTAACGCCGCCATCCAGTGT
CGAAAACGAGCTCTCGAGAACCCTTAATCAAAAAGGATCTTCACCTAGATCCTTTTAAATTAAAAATGAA
GTTTTAAATCAATCTAAAGTATATATGAGTAAACTTGGTCTGACAGTTACCAATGCTTAATCAGTGAGGC
ACCTATCTCAGCGATCTGTCTATTTCGTTCATCCATAGTTGCCTGACTCCCCGTCGTGTAGATAACTACG
ATACGGGAGGGCTTACCATCTGGCCCCAGTGCTGCAATGATACCGCGGGACCCACGCTCACCGGCTCCAG
ATTTATCAGCAATAAACCAGCCAGCCGGAAGGGCCGAGCGCAGAAGTGGTCCTGCAACTTTATCCGCCTC
CATCCAGTCTATTAATTGTTGCCGGGAAGCTAGAGTAAGTAGTTCGCCAGTTAATAGTTTGCGCAACGTT
GTTGCCATTGCTACAGGCATCGTGGTGTCACGCTCGTCGTTTGGTATGGCTTCATTCAGCTCCGGTTCCC
AACGATCAAGGCGAGTTACATGATCCCCCATGTTGTGCAAAAAAGCGGTTAGCTCCTTCGGTCCTCCGAT
CGTTGTCAGAAGTAAGTTGGCCGCAGTGTTATCACTCATGGTTATGGCAGCACTGCATAATTCTCTTACT
GTCATGCCATCCGTAAGATGCTTTTCTGTGACTGGTGAGTACTCAACCAAGTCATTCTGAGAATAGTGTA
TGCGGCGACCGAGTTGCTCTTGCCCGGCGTCAATACGGGATAATACCGCGCCACATAGCAGAACTTTAAA
AGTGCTCATCATTGGAAAACGTTCTTCGGGGCGAAAACTCTCAAGGATCTTACCGCTGTTGAGATCCAGT
TCGATGTAACCCACTCGTGCACCCAACTGATCTTCAGCATCTTTTACTTTCACCAGCGTTTCTGGGTGAG
CAAAAACAGGAAGGCAAAATGCCGCAAAAAAGGGAATAAGGGCGACACGGAAATGTTGAATACTCATACT
CTTCCTTTTTCAATATTATTGAAGCATTTATCAGGGTTATTGTCTCATGAGCGGATACATATTTGAATGT
ATTTAGAAAAATAAACAAATAGGGGTTCGTCGACAGTCGAACAAGAAGCAGGCAAAGTTTAGAGCACTGC
CCCTCCGCACTCAAAAAAGAAAAAACTAGGAGGAAAATAAAATTCTCAACCACACAAACACATAAACACA
TACAAATACAAATACAAGCTTATTTACTTGACATCGCGCGATCTTCCACTATTCAGCGCCGTCCGCCCTC
TCTCGTGTTTTTTGTTTACGCGACAACTATGCGAAATCCGGAGCAACGGGCAACCGTTTGGGGAAAGACC
ACACCCACGCGCGATCGCCATGGCAACGAGGTCGCACACGCCCCACACCCAGACCTCCCTGCGAGCGGGC
ATGGGTACAATGTCCCCGTTGCCACAGACACCACTTCGTAGCACAGCGCAGAGCGTAGCGTGTTGTTGCT
GCTGACAAAAGAAAATTTTTCTTAGCAAAGCAAAGGAGGGGAAGCACGGGCAGATAGCACCGTACCATAC
CCTTGGAAACTCGAAATGAACGAAGCAGGAAATGAGAGAATGAGAGTTTTGTAGGTATATATAGCGGTAG
TGTTTGCGCGTTACCATCATCTTCTGGATCTATCTATTGTTCTTTTCCTCATCACTTTCCCCTTTTTCGC
TCTTCTTCTTGTCTTTTATTTCTTTCTTTTTTTTAATTGTTCCCTCGATTGGCTATCTACCAAAGAATCC
AAACTTAATACACGTATTTATTTGTCCAATTACCATGGATAAGAAATACTCAATAGGCTTAGATATCGGC
ACAAATAGCGTCGGATGGGCGGTGATCACTGATGAATATAAGGTTCCGTCTAAAAAGTTCAAGGTTCTGG
GAAATACAGACCGCCACAGTATCAAAAAAAATCTTATAGGGGCTCTTTTATTTGACAGTGGAGAGACAGC
GGAAGCGACTCGACTCAAACGGACAGCTCGTAGAAGGTATACACGTCGGAAGAATCGTATTTGTTATCTA
CAGGAGATTTTTTCAAATGAGATGGCGAAAGTAGATGATAGTTTCTTTCATCGACTTGAAGAGTCTTTTT
TGGTGGAAGAAGACAAGAAGCATGAACGTCATCCTATTTTTGGAAATATAGTAGATGAAGTTGCTTATCA
TGAGAAATATCCAACTATCTATCATCTGCGAAAAAAATTGGTAGATTCTACTGATAAAGCGGATTTGCGC
TTAATCTATTTGGCCTTAGCGCATATGATTAAGTTTCGTGGTCATTTTTTGATTGAGGGAGATTTAAATC
CTGATAATAGTGATGTGGACAAACTATTTATCCAGTTGGTACAAACCTACAATCAATTATTTGAAGAAAA
CCCTATTAACGCAAGTGGAGTAGATGCTAAAGCGATTCTTTCTGCACGATTGAGTAAATCAAGACGATTA
GAAAATCTCATTGCTCAGCTCCCCGGTGAGAAGAAAAATGGCTTATTTGGGAATCTCATTGCTTTGTCAT
TGGGTTTGACCCCTAATTTTAAATCAAATTTTGATTTGGCAGAAGATGCTAAATTACAGCTTTCAAAAGA
TACTTACGATGATGATTTAGATAATTTATTGGCGCAAATTGGAGATCAATATGCTGATTTGTTTTTGGCA
GCTAAGAATTTATCAGATGCTATTTTACTTTCAGATATCCTAAGAGTAAATACTGAAATAACTAAGGCTC
CCCTATCAGCTTCAATGATTAAACGCTACGATGAACATCATCAAGACTTGACTCTTTTAAAAGCTTTAGT
TCGACAACAACTTCCAGAAAAGTATAAAGAAATCTTTTTTGATCAATCAAAAAACGGATATGCAGGTTAT
ATTGATGGGGGAGCTAGCCAAGAAGAATTTTATAAATTTATCAAACCAATTTTAGAAAAAATGGATGGTA
CTGAGGAATTATTGGTGAAACTAAATCGTGAAGATTTGCTGCGCAAGCAACGGACCTTTGACAACGGCTC
TATTCCCCATCAAATTCACTTGGGTGAGCTGCATGCTATTTTGAGAAGACAAGAAGACTTTTATCCATTT
TTAAAAGACAATCGTGAGAAGATTGAAAAAATCTTGACTTTTCGAATTCCTTATTATGTTGGTCCATTGG
CGCGTGGCAATAGTCGTTTTGCATGGATGACTCGGAAGTCTGAAGAAACAATTACCCCATGGAATTTTGA
AGAAGTTGTCGATAAAGGTGCTTCAGCTCAATCATTTATTGAACGCATGACAAACTTTGATAAAAATCTT
CCAAATGAAAAAGTACTACCAAAACATAGTTTGCTTTATGAGTATTTTACGGTTTATAACGAATTGACAA
AGGTCAAATATGTTACTGAAGGAATGCGAAAACCAGCATTTCTTTCAGGTGAACAGAAGAAAGCCATTGT
TGATTTACTCTTCAAAACAAATCGAAAAGTAACCGTTAAGCAATTAAAAGAAGATTATTTCAAAAAAATA
GAATGTTTTGATAGTGTTGAAATTTCAGGAGTTGAAGATAGATTTAATGCTTCATTAGGTACCTACCATG
ATTTGCTAAAAATTATTAAAGATAAAGATTTTTTGGATAATGAAGAAAATGAAGATATCTTAGAGGATAT
TGTTTTAACATTGACCTTATTTGAAGATAGGGAGATGATTGAGGAAAGACTTAAAACATATGCTCACCTC
TTTGATGATAAGGTGATGAAACAGCTTAAACGTCGCCGTTATACTGGTTGGGGACGTTTGTCTCGAAAAT
TGATTAATGGTATTAGGGATAAGCAATCTGGCAAAACAATATTAGATTTTTTGAAATCAGATGGTTTTGC
CAATCGCAATTTTATGCAGCTGATCCATGATGATAGTTTGACATTTAAAGAAGACATTCAAAAAGCACAA
GTGTCTGGACAAGGCGATAGTTTACATGAACATATTGCAAATTTAGCTGGTAGCCCTGCTATTAAAAAAG
GTATTTTACAGACTGTAAAAGTTGTTGATGAATTGGTCAAAGTAATGGGGCGGCATAAGCCAGAAAATAT
CGTTATTGAAATGGCACGTGAAAATCAGACAACTCAAAAGGGCCAGAAAAATTCGCGAGAGCGTATGAAA
CGAATCGAAGAAGGTATCAAAGAATTAGGAAGTCAGATTCTTAAAGAGCATCCTGTTGAAAATACTCAAT
TGCAAAATGAAAAGCTCTATCTCTATTATCTCCAAAATGGAAGAGACATGTATGTGGACCAAGAATTAGA
TATTAATCGTTTAAGTGATTATGATGTCGATCACATTGTTCCACAAAGTTTCCTTAAAGACGATTCAATA
GACAATAAGGTCTTAACGCGTTCTGATAAAAATCGTGGTAAATCGGATAACGTTCCAAGTGAAGAAGTAG
TCAAAAAGATGAAAAACTATTGGAGACAACTTCTAAACGCCAAGTTAATCACTCAACGTAAGTTTGATAA
TTTAACGAAAGCTGAACGTGGAGGTTTGAGTGAACTTGATAAAGCTGGTTTTATCAAACGCCAATTGGTT
GAAACTCGCCAAATCACTAAGCATGTGGCACAAATTTTGGATAGTCGCATGAATACTAAATACGATGAAA
ATGATAAACTTATTCGAGAGGTTAAAGTGATTACCTTAAAATCTAAATTAGTTTCTGACTTCCGAAAAGA
TTTCCAATTCTATAAAGTACGTGAGATTAACAATTACCATCATGCCCATGATGCGTATCTAAATGCCGTC
GTTGGAACTGCTTTGATTAAGAAATATCCAAAACTTGAATCGGAGTTTGTCTATGGTGATTATAAAGTTT
ATGATGTTCGTAAAATGATTGCTAAGTCTGAGCAAGAAATAGGCAAAGCAACCGCAAAATATTTCTTTTA
CTCTAATATCATGAACTTCTTCAAAACAGAAATTACACTTGCAAATGGAGAGATTCGCAAACGCCCTCTA
ATCGAAACTAATGGGGAAACTGGAGAAATTGTCTGGGATAAAGGGCGAGATTTTGCCACAGTGCGCAAAG
TATTGTCCATGCCCCAAGTCAATATTGTCAAGAAAACAGAAGTACAGACAGGCGGATTCTCCAAGGAGTC
AATTTTACCAAAAAGAAATTCGGACAAGCTTATTGCTCGTAAAAAAGACTGGGATCCAAAAAAATATGGT
GGTTTTGATAGTCCAACGGTAGCTTATTCAGTCCTAGTGGTTGCTAAGGTGGAAAAAGGGAAATCGAAGA
AGTTAAAATCCGTTAAAGAGTTACTAGGGATCACAATTATGGAAAGAAGTTCCTTTGAAAAAAATCCGAT
TGACTTTTTAGAAGCTAAAGGATATAAGGAAGTTAAAAAAGACTTAATCATTAAACTACCTAAATATAGT
CTTTTTGAGTTAGAAAACGGTCGTAAACGGATGCTGGCTAGTGCCGGAGAATTACAAAAAGGAAATGAGC
TGGCTCTGCCAAGCAAATATGTGAATTTTTTATATTTAGCTAGTCATTATGAAAAGTTGAAGGGTAGTCC
AGAAGATAACGAACAAAAACAATTGTTTGTGGAGCAGCATAAGCATTATTTAGATGAGATTATTGAGCAA
ATCAGTGAATTTTCTAAGCGTGTTATTTTAGCAGATGCCAATTTAGATAAAGTTCTTAGTGCATATAACA
AACATAGAGACAAACCAATACGTGAACAAGCAGAAAATATTATTCATTTATTTACGTTGACGAATCTTGG
AGCTCCCGCTGCTTTTAAATATTTTGATACAACAATTGATCGTAAACGATATACGTCTACAAAAGAAGTT
TTAGATGCCACTCTTATCCATCAATCCATCACTGGTCTTTATGAAACACGCATTGATTTGAGTCAGCTAG
GAGGTGACGGTGGAGGGCCAAAAAAGAAAAGAAAAGTTGAAGATGCTTCTGCTCATCATCACCATCACCA
TCACCATTAAATCCGCTCTAACCGAAAAGGAAGGAGTTAGACAACCTGAAGTCTAGGTCCCTATTTATTT
TTTTATAGTTATGTTAGTATTAAGAACGTTATTTATATTTCAAATTTTTCTTTTTTTTCTGTACAGACGC
GTGTACGCATGTAACATTATACTGAAAACCTTGCTTGAGAAGGTTTTGGGACGCTCGAAGTGAGCAAAAG
GCCAGCAAAAGGCCAGGAACCGTAAAAAGGCCGCGTTGCTGGCGTTTTTCCATAGGCTCCGCCCCCCTGA
CGAGCATCACAAAAATCGACGCTCAAGTCAGAGGTGGCGAAACCCGACAGGACTATAAAGATACCAGGCG
TTTCCCCCTGGAAGCTCCCTCGTGCGCTCTCCTGTTCCGACCCTGCCGCTTACCGGATACCTGTCCGCCT
TTCTCCCTTCGGGAAGCGTGGCGCTTTCTCATAGCTCACGCTGTAGGTATCTCAGTTCGGTGTAGGTCGT
TCGCTCCAAGCTGGGCTGTGTGCACGAACCCCCCGTTCAGCCCGACCGCTGCGCCTTATCCGGTAACTAT
CGTCTTGAGTCCAACCCGGTAAGACACGACTTATCGCCACTGGCAGCAGCCACTGGTAACAGGATTAGCA
GAGCGAGGTATGTAGGCGGTGCTACAGAGTTCTTGAAGTGGTGGCCTAACTACGGCTACACTAGAAGAAC
AGTATTTGGTATCTGCGCTCTGCTGAAGCCAGTTACCTTCGGAAAAAGAGTTGGTAGCTCTTGATCCGGC
AAACAAACCACCGCTGGTAGCGGTGGTTTTTTTGTTTGCAAGCAGCAGATTACGCGCAGAAAAAAAGGAT
CTCAAGAAGATCCTTTGATCTTTTCTAC
Features (pLannotate 1.2.2; 16 found; start..end, strand, type, name):
      1..1159    -  rep_origin     2μ ori: yeast 2μ plasmid origin of replication
   1200..1288    +  ncRNA          tRNA: Accession: RF00005 - tRNA
   1533..2246    +  CDS            superfolder GFP: GFP variant that folds robustly even when fused to poorly folded proteins (Pédelacq et al., 2006)
   2258..2329    +  terminator     rrnB T1 terminator: transcription terminator T1 from the E. coli rrnB gene
   2345..2372    +  terminator     T7Te terminator: phage T7 early transcription terminator
   2386..2461    +  misc_RNA       gRNA scaffold: guide RNA scaffold for the Streptococcus pyogenes CRISPR/Cas9 system
   2595..2937    +  promoter       TEF promoter: Ashbya gossypii TEF promoter
   2939..4030    +  CDS            LEU2: LEU3_YEAST - Experimental evidence at protein level: Swiss-Prot protein existence level 1. Catalyzes the oxidation of 3-carboxy-2-hydroxy-4- methylpentanoate (3-isopropylmalate) to 3-carboxy-4-methyl-2- oxopentanoate. The product decarboxylates to 4-methyl-2 oxopentanoate. From Saccharomyces cerevisiae (strain ATCC 204508 / S288c) (Baker's yeast).
   4039..4236    +  terminator     TEF terminator: Ashbya gossypii TEF terminator
   4387..5247    -  CDS            AmpR: β-lactamase; bla; confers resistance to ampicillin, carbenicillin, and related antibiotics
   5248..5339    -  promoter       AmpR promoter: bla
   5487..5900    -  CDS            YJC7_YEAST: Protein predicted: Swiss-Prot protein existence level 4. From Saccharomyces cerevisiae (strain ATCC 204508 / S288c) (Baker's yeast).
   6055..10158   +  CDS            cas9: CAS9_STRP1 - Also known as csn1 From Streptococcus pyogenes serotype M1.
  10207..10227   +  CDS            7xHis: 6xHis affinity tag
  10231..10420   +  terminator     CYC1 terminator: S. cerevisiae CYC1; transcription terminator for CYC1
  10477..11065   -  rep_origin     ori: high-copy-number ColE1/pMB1/pBR322/pUC origin of replication
