[The description below was written by a language model from this plasmid's Addgene catalogue record and pLannotate feature annotations shown in this document.]
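Description:
pBBK07 pCAS-Tyr-[gRNA: BsaI GFP dropout] is an 11.1 kb yeast–E. coli shuttle vector from the Markerless Yeast Localization and Overexpression (MyLO) CRISPR-Cas9 toolkit. It expresses Streptococcus pyogenes Cas9 together with a guide RNA cassette in yeast. It is built on a 2-micron/pUC backbone: the 2μ origin supports episomal multicopy maintenance in Saccharomyces cerevisiae, while the high-copy pUC-type ColE1 origin and the AmpR β-lactamase gene with its own promoter allow propagation and ampicillin selection in E. coli. Yeast selection relies on a LEU2 coding sequence flanked by the Ashbya gossypii TEF promoter and terminator, which complements leucine auxotrophy.

The Cas9 open reading frame is followed by a short polyhistidine tag and the CYC1 terminator. The annotation does not name its promoter, although a fragment of yeast genomic sequence (matched to a predicted yeast protein) lies immediately upstream and may correspond to the promoter region. The guide cassette begins with a tRNA element, presumably the tyrosine tRNA implied by "Tyr" in the name; such elements typically drive Pol III transcription and are processed away from the guide. It ends with the S. pyogenes gRNA scaffold. Between them sits a superfolder GFP gene with bacterial rrnB T1 and T7Te terminators, serving as a BsaI-excisable dropout placeholder. Replacing it with a spacer sequence removes the GFP, which normally allows screening against fluorescent parental colonies in E. coli. According to the record, the vector is intended for HDR-based gRNA introduction, in which the guide is installed by homologous recombination in yeast. The plasmid itself was assembled by BsmBI Golden Gate cloning.
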