Addgene plasmid #178991: pBBK07 pCAS-Tyr-[gRNA: BsaI GFP dropout] (LEU2,AmpR)
Purpose: Sp.Cas9 and gRNA yeast expression vector for HDR-based gRNA introduction. Selection = LEU2
Depositing lab: Vincent Martin. Depositing organization: Concordia University. Publication: The MyLo CRISPR-Cas9 Toolkit: A Markerless Yeast Localization and Overexpression CRISPR-Cas9 Toolkit. Bean BDM, Whiteway M, Martin VJJ. G3 (Bethesda). 2022 Jun 16. pii: 6609175. doi: 10.1093/g3journal/jkac154. PubMed 35708612.
Backbone
  Vector backbone: 2-micron/pUC
  Vector type: Yeast Expression, CRISPR, Synthetic Biology
  Selectable markers: LEU2
Growth in bacteria
  Bacterial resistance: Ampicillin, 100 μg/mL
  Growth temperature: 37°C
  Growth strain: DH5alpha
  Copy number: High Copy
Gene/Insert
  Gene/Insert name: S. pyogenes Cas9
  Species: Streptococcus pyogenes
  Cloning method: Restriction Enzyme; 5′ cloning site Unknown (unknown if destroyed); 3′ cloning site Unknown (unknown if destroyed)
Terms and licenses: Academic/Nonprofit Terms; Industry Terms: Not Available to Industry
Depositor comments: Part of the Markerless Yeast Localization and Overexpression (MyLO) CRISPR-Cas9 Toolkit. Vector cloned using BsmBI Golden Gate cloning.
How to cite: pBBK07 pCAS-Tyr-[gRNA: BsaI GFP dropout] (LEU2,AmpR) was a gift from Vincent Martin (Addgene plasmid # 178991 ; http://n2t.net/addgene:178991 ; RRID:Addgene_178991)
